>Addgene plasmid #55869 | mRuby-LaminB1-10 | addgene full sequence | sequence record 198673 | Addgene NGS Result
CGTTACATAACTTACGGTAAATGGCCCGCCTGGCTGACCGCCCAACGACCCCCGCCCATTGACGTCAATA
ATGACGTATGTTCCCATAGTAACGCCAATAGGGACTTTCCATTGACGTCAATGGGTGGAGTATTTACGGT
AAACTGCCCACTTGGCAGTACATCAAGTGTATCATATGCCAAGTACGCCCCCTATTGACGTCAATGACGG
TAAATGGCCCGCCTGGCATTATGCCCAGTACATGACCTTATGGGACTTTCCTACTTGGCAGTACATCTAC
GTATTAGTCATCGCTATTACCATGGTGATGCGGTTTTGGCAGTACATCAATGGGCGTGGATAGCGGTTTG
ACTCACGGGGATTTCCAAGTCTCCACCCCATTGACGTCAATGGGAGTTTGTTTTGGCACCAAAATCAACG
GGACTTTCCAAAATGTCGTAACAACTCCGCCCCATTGACGCAAATGGGCGGTAGGCGTGTACGGTGGGAG
GTCTATATAAGCAGAGCTGGTTTAGTGAACCGTCAGATCCGCTAGCGCTACCGGTCGCCACCATGAACAG
CCTGATCAAAGAAAACATGCGGATGAAGGTGGTGCTGGAAGGCAGCGTGAACGGCCACCAGTTCAAGTGC
ACCGGCGAGGGCGAGGGCAACCCCTACATGGGCACCCAGACCATGCGGATCAAAGTGATCGAGGGCGGAC
CTCTGCCCTTCGCCTTCGACATCCTGGCCACATCCTTCATGTACGGCAGCCGGACCTTCATCAAGTACCC
CAAGGGCATCCCCGATTTCTTCAAGCAGAGCTTCCCCGAGGGCTTCACCTGGGAGAGAGTGACCAGATAC
GAGGACGGCGGCGTGATCACCGTGATGCAGGACACCAGCCTGGAAGATGGCTGCCTGGTGTACCATGCCC
AGGTCAGGGGCGTGAATTTTCCCAGCAACGGCGCCGTGATGCAGAAGAAAACCAAGGGCTGGGAGCCCAA
CACCGAGATGATGTACCCCGCTGACGGCGGACTGAGAGGCTACACCCACATGGCCCTGAAGGTGGACGGC
GGAGGGCACCTGAGCTGCAGCTTCGTGACCACCTACCGATCCAAGAAAACCGTGGGCAACATCAAGATGC
CCGGCATCCACGCCGTGGACCACCGGCTGGAAAGGCTGGAAGAGTCCGACAACGAGATGTTCGTGGTGCA
GCGGGAGCACGCCGTGGCCAAGTTCGCCGGCCTGGGCGGAGGGTCCGGACTCAGATCTCGAGCTCAAGCT
TCGATGGCGACTGCGACCCCCGTGCCGCCGCGGATGGGCAGCCGCGCTGGCGGCCCCACCACGCCGCTGA
GCCCCACGCGCCTGTCGCGGCTCCAGGAGAAGGAGGAGCTGCGCGAGCTCAATGACCGGCTGGCGGTGTA
CATCGACAAGGTGCGCAGCCTGGAGACGGAGAACAGCGCGCTGCAGCTGCAGGTGACGGAGCGCGAGGAG
GTGCGCGGCCGTGAGCTCACCGGCCTCAAGGCGCTCTACGAGACCGAGCTGGCCGACGCGCGACGCGCGC
TCGACGACACGGCCCGCGAGCGCGCCAAGCTGCAGATCGAGCTGGGCAAGTGCAAGGCGGAACACGACCA
GCTGCTCCTCAACTATGCTAAGAAGGAATCTGATCTTAATGGCGCCCAGATCAAGCTTCGAGAATATGAA
GCAGCACTCAATTCGAAAGATGCAGCTCTTGCTACTGCACTTGGTGACAAAAAAAGTTTAGAGGGAGATT
TGGAGGATCTGAAGGATCAGATTGCCCAGTTGGAAGCCTCCTTAGCTGCAGCCAAAAAACAGTTAGCAGA
TGAAACTTTACTTAAAGTAGATTTGGAGAATCGTTGTCAGAGCCTTACTGAGGACTTGGAGTTTCGCAAA
AGCATGTATGAAGAGGAGATTAACGAGACCAGAAGGAAGCATGAAACGCGCTTGGTAGAGGTGGATTCTG
GGCGTCAAATTGAGTATGAGTACAAGCTGGCGCAAGCCCTTCATGAGATGAGAGAGCAACATGATGCCCA
AGTGAGGCTGTATAAGGAGGAGCTGGAGCAGACTTACCATGCCAAACTTGAGAATGCCAGACTGTCATCA
GAGATGAATACTTCTACTGTCAACAGTGCCAGGGAAGAACTGATGGAAAGCCGCATGAGAATTGAGAGCC
TTTCATCCCAGCTTTCTAATCTACAGAAAGAGTCTAGAGCATGTTTGGAAAGGATTCAAGAATTAGAGGA
CTTGCTTGCTAAAGAAAAAGACAACTCTCGTCGCATGCTGACAGACAAAGAGAGAGAGATGGCGGAAATA
AGGGATCAAATGCAGCAACAGCTGAATGACTATGAACAGCTTCTTGATGTAAAGTTAGCCCTGGACATGG
AAATCAGTGCTTACAGGAAACTCTTAGAAGGCGAAGAAGAGAGGTTGAAGCTGTCTCCAAGCCCTTCTTC
CCGTGTGACAGTATCCCGAGCATCCTCAAGTCGTAGTGTACGTACAACTAGAGGAAAGCGGAAGAGGGTT
GATGTGGAAGAATCAGAGGCGAGTAGTAGTGTTAGCATCTCTCATTCCGCCTCAGCCACTGGAAATGTTT
GCATCGAAGAAATTGATGTTGATGGGAAATTTATCCGCTTGAAGAACACTTCTGAACAGGATCAACCAAT
GGGAGGCTGGGAGATGATCAGAAAAATTGGAGACACATCAGTCAGTTATAAATATACCTCAAGATATGTG
CTGAAGGCAGGCCAGACTGTTACAATTTGGGCTGCAAACGCTGGTGTCACAGCCAGCCCCCCAACTGACC
TCATCTGGAAGAACCAGAACTCGTGGGGCACTGGCGAAGATGTGAAGGTTATATTGAAAAATTCTCAGGG
AGAGGAGGTTGCTCAAAGAAGTACAGTCTTTAAAACAACCATACCTGAAGAAGAGGAGGAGGAGGAAGAA
GCAGCTGGAGTGGTTGTTGAGGAAGAACTTTTCCACCAGCAGGGAACCCCAAGAGCATCCAATAGAAGCT
GTGCAATTATGTAGGGATCCACCGGATCTAGATAACTGATCATAATCAGCCATACCACATTTGTAGAGGT
TTTACTTGCTTTAAAAAACCTCCCACACCTCCCCCTGAACCTGAAACATAAAATGAATGCAATTGTTGTT
GTTAACTTGTTTATTGCAGCTTATAATGGTTACAAATAAAGCAATAGCATCACAAATTTCACAAATAAAG
CATTTTTTTCACTGCATTCTAGTTGTGGTTTGTCCAAACTCATCAATGTATCTTAACGCGTAAATTGTAA
GCGTTAATATTTTGTTAAAATTCGCGTTAAATTTTTGTTAAATCAGCTCATTTTTTAACCAATAGGCCGA
AATCGGCAAAATCCCTTATAAATCAAAAGAATAGACCGAGATAGGGT
[37 nt withheld, positions 3408-3444]
AAAGAACGTGGACTCCAACGTCAAAGG
[49 nt withheld, positions 3472-3520]
T
[91 nt withheld, positions 3522-3612]
G
[124 nt withheld, positions 3614-3737]
CAGGTGGCACTTTTCGGGGAAATGTGCGCGGAACCCCTATTTGTTTATTTTTCTAAATACATTCAAATAT
GTATCCGCTCATGAGACAATAACCCTGATAAATGCTTCAATAATATTGAAAAAGGAAGAGTCCTGAGGCG
GAAAGAACCAGCTGTGGAATGTGTGTCAGTTAGGGTGTGGAAAGTCCCCAGGCTCCCCAGCAGGCAGAAG
TATGCAAAGCATGCATCTCAATTAGTCAGCAACCAGGTGTGGAAAGTCCCCAGGCTCCCCAGCAGGCAGA
AGTATGCAAAGCATGCATCTCAATTAGTCAGCAACCATAGTCCCGCCCCTAACTCCGCCCATCCCGCCCC
TAACTCCGCCCAGTTCCGCCCATTCTCCGCCCCATGGCTGACTAATTTTTTTTATTTATGCAGAGGCCGA
GGCCGCCTCGGCCTCTGAGCTATTCCAGAAGTAGTGAGGAGGCTTTTTTGGAGGCCTAGGCTTTTGCAAA
GATCGATCAAGAGACAGGATGAGGATCGTTTCGCATGATTGAACAAGATGGATTGCACGCAGGTTCTCCG
GCCGCTTGGGTGGAGAGGCTATTCGGCTATGACTGGGCACAACAGACAATCGGCTGCTCTGATGCCGCCG
TGTTCCGGCTGTCAGCGCAGGGGCGCCCGGTTCTTTTTGTCAAGACCGACCTGTCCGGTGCCCTGAATGA
ACTGCAAGACGAGGCAGCGCGGCTATCGTGGCTGGCCACGACGGGCGTTCCTTGCGCAGCTGTGCTCGAC
GTTGTCACTGAAGCGGGAAGGGACTGGCTGCTATTGGGCGAAGTGCCGGGGCAGGATCTCCTGTCATCTC
ACCTTGCTCCTGCCGAGAAAGTATCCATCATGGCTGATGCAATGCGGCGGCTGCATACGCTTGATCCGGC
TACCTGCCCATTCGACCACCAAGCGAAACATCGCATCGAGCGAGCACGTACTCGGATGGAAGCCGGTCTT
GTCGATCAGGATGATCTGGACGAAGAGCATCAGGGGCTCGCGCCAGCCGAACTGTTCGCCAGGCTCAAGG
CGAGCATGCCCGACGGCGAGGATCTCGTCGTGACCCATGGCGATGCCTGCTTGCCGAATATCATGGTGGA
AAATGGCCGCTTTTCTGGATTCATCGACTGTGGCCGGCTGGGTGTGGCGGACCGCTATCAGGACATAGCG
TTGGCTACCCGTGATATTGCTGAAGAGCTTGGCGGCGAATGGGCTGACCGCTTCCTCGTGCTTTACGGTA
TCGCCGCTCCCGATTCGCAGCGCATCGCCTTCTATCGCCTTCTTGACGAGTTCTTCTGAGCGGGACTCTG
GGGTTCGAAATGACCGACCAAGCGACGCCCAACCTGCCATCACGAGATTTCGATTCCACCGCCGCCTTCT
ATGAAAGGTTGGGCTTCGGAATCGTTTTCCGGGACGCCGGCTGGATGATCCTCCAGCGCGGGGATCTCAT
GCTGGAGTTCTTCGCCCACCCTAGGGGGAGGCTAACTGAAACACGGAAGGAGACAATACCGGAAGGAACC
CGCGCTATGACGGCAATAAAAAGACAGAATAAAACGCACGGTGTTGGGTCGTTTGTTCATAAACGCGGGG
TTCGGTCCCAGGGCTGGCACTCTGTCGATACCCCACCGAGACCCCATTGGGGCCAATACGCCCGCGTTTC
TTCCTTTTCCCCACCCCACCCCCCAAGTTCGGGTGAAGGCCCAGGGCTCGCAGCCAACGTCGGGGCGGCA
GGCCCTGCCATAGCCTCAGGTTACTCATATATACTTTAGATTGATTTAAAACTTCATTTTTAATTTAAAA
GGATCTAGGTGAAGATCCTTTTTGATAATCTCATGACCAAAATCCCTTAACGTGAGTTTTCGTTCCACTG
AGCGTCAGACCCCGTAGAAAAGATCAAAGGATCTTCTTGAGATCCTTTTTTTCTGCGCGTAATCTGCTGC
TTGCAAACAAAAAAACCACCGCTACCAGCGGTGGTTTGTTTGCCGGATCAAGAGCTACCAACTCTTTTTC
CGAAGGTAACTGGCTTCAGCAGAGCGCAGATACCAAATACTGTTCTTCTAGTGTAGCCGTAGTTAGGCCA
CCACTTCAAGAACTCTGTAGCACCGCCTACATACCTCGCTCTGCTAATCCTGTTACCAGTGGCTGCTGCC
AGTGGCGATAAGTCGTGTCTTACCGGGTTGGACTCAAGACGATAGTTACCGGATAAGGCGCAGCGGTCGG
GCTGAACGGGGGGTTCGTGCACACAGCCCAGCTTGGAGCGAACGACCTACACCGAACTGAGATACCTACA
GCGTGAGCTATGAGAAAGCGCCACGCTTCCCGAAGGGAGAAAGGCGGACAGGTATCCGGTAAGCGGCAGG
GTCGGAACAGGAGAGCGCACGAGGGAGCTTCCAGGGGGAAACGCCTGGTATCTTTATAGTCCTGTCGGGT
TTCGCCACCTCTGACTTGAGCGTCGATTTTTGTGATGCTCGTCAGGGGGGCGGAGCCTATGGAAAAACGC
CAGCAACGCGGCCTTTTTACGGTTCCTGGCCTTTTGCTGGCCTTTTGCTCACATGTTCTTTCCTGCGTTA
TCCCCTGATTCTGTGGATAACCGTATTACCGCCATGCATTAGTTATTAATAGTAATCAATTACGGGGTCA
TTAGTTCATAGCCCATATATGGAGTTCCG
Features (pLannotate 1.2.2; 16 found; start..end, strand, type, name):
      1..304     +  enhancer       CMV enhancer: human cytomegalovirus immediate early enhancer
    305..508     +  promoter       CMV promoter: human cytomegalovirus (CMV) immediate early promoter
    553..1233    +  CDS            mRuby: mRuby is a basic (constitutively fluorescent) red fluorescent protein published in 2009, derived from Entacmaea quadricolor. It has low acid sensitivity.
   1234..1264    +  misc_feature   MCS (fragment): multiple cloning site
   1264..3021    +  CDS            LMNB1: LMNB1_HUMAN - Also known as LMN2, LMNB. Experimental evidence at protein level: Swiss-Prot protein existence level 1. Lamins are components of the nuclear lamina, a fibrous layer on the nucleoplasmic side of the inner nuclear membrane, which is thought to provide a framework for the nuclear envelope and may also interact with chromatin. From Homo sapiens (Human).
   3047..3131    +  CDS            large T antigen (fragment): large T antigen from SV40 (simian virus 40)
   3154..3275    +  polyA_signal   SV40 poly(A) signal: SV40 polyadenylation signal
   3309..3737    -  rep_origin     f1 ori (sequence partly withheld): f1 bacteriophage origin of replication; arrow indicates direction of (+) strand synthesis
   3764..3868    +  promoter       AmpR promoter: bla
   3870..4227    +  promoter       SV40 promoter: SV40 enhancer and early promoter
   4262..5056    +  CDS            NeoR/KanR: aminoglycoside phosphotransferase from Tn5; aph(3')-II (or nptII); confers resistance to neomycin, kanamycin, and G418 (Geneticin®)
   5077..5229    +  CDS            ble (fragment): BLE_KLEPN - Experimental evidence at protein level: Swiss-Prot protein existence level 1. Binding protein with a strong affinity to the bleomycin family of antibiotics. Binds to CL990; an antimitotic-antibiotic compound. From Klebsiella pneumoniae.
   5288..5335    +  polyA_signal   HSV TK poly(A) signal: herpes simplex virus thymidine kinase polyadenylation signal (Cole and Stacy, 1985)
   5426..5442    -  polyA_signal   bGH poly(A) signal (fragment): bovine growth hormone polyadenylation signal
   5664..6252    +  rep_origin     ori: high-copy-number ColE1/pMB1/pBR322/pUC origin of replication
   6367..6426    +  enhancer       CMV enhancer (fragment): human cytomegalovirus immediate early enhancer
