[The description below was written by a language model from this plasmid's Addgene catalogue record and pLannotate feature annotations shown in this document.]
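Description:
mRuby-LaminB1-10 is a mammalian expression plasmid that produces human lamin B1 (LMNB1) fused to the red fluorescent protein mRuby, intended as a marker of the nuclear envelope in fluorescence imaging. It is built on an mRuby fusion backbone laid out like the common C1-type fluorescent protein vectors. The feature table, derived from a full sequence of about 6.4 kb, shows the CMV immediate early enhancer and promoter driving the mRuby coding sequence. This is followed by a short remnant of the multiple cloning site that serves as a linker and then the LMNB1 open reading frame, so mRuby sits at the N-terminus of lamin B1. The "10" in the name probably denotes the linker length, although the record does not say so. An SV40 polyadenylation signal terminates the transcript. The nearby "large T antigen" fragment is most likely just part of this SV40-derived region rather than a functional element.

The plasmid is propagated in bacteria from a high-copy ColE1/pUC-type origin under kanamycin selection. A single NeoR/KanR (Tn5 aminoglycoside phosphotransferase) gene is placed behind tandem bacterial (bla) and SV40 early promoters and ends in an HSV TK polyadenylation signal. The same cassette therefore gives kanamycin resistance in E. coli and G418 resistance for selecting stable mammalian transfectants. An f1 origin is also present, which allows single-stranded DNA production. The short ble and bGH poly(A) annotations are fragments and are unlikely to be functional.

Lamin B1 incorporates into the nuclear lamina lining the inner nuclear membrane, so the fusion outlines the nuclear periphery in transfected cells. The recorded excitation and emission maxima are 558 and 605 nm.
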