Addgene plasmid #55869: mRuby-LaminB1-10
Purpose: Localization: Nuclear Envelope, Excitation: 558, Emission: 605
Depositing lab: Michael Davidson. Depositing organization: Florida State University, Tallahassee.
Backbone
  Vector backbone: mRuby
  Backbone size w/o insert (bp): 4750
  Vector type: Mammalian Expression
  Selectable markers: Neomycin (select with G418)
Growth in bacteria
  Bacterial resistance: Kanamycin, 50 μg/mL
  Growth temperature: 37°C
  Growth strain: DH5alpha
  Copy number: High Copy
Gene/Insert
  Gene/Insert name: LaminB1 (alt name: NM_005573.2)
  Species: H. sapiens (human)
  Entrez Gene: LMNB1 (a.k.a. ADLD, LMN, LMN2, LMNB, MCPH26)
  Promoter: CMV
  Tag / fusion protein: mRuby
  Cloning method: Unknown
  Sequencing primers: 5′ CMV-F; 3′ SV40pA-R
Terms and licenses: Academic/Nonprofit Terms; Industry Terms
Depositor comments: . Excitation = 558; Emission = 605
How to cite: mRuby-LaminB1-10 was a gift from Michael Davidson (Addgene plasmid # 55869 ; http://n2t.net/addgene:55869 ; RRID:Addgene_55869)
