>Addgene plasmid #55869 | mRuby-LaminB1-10 | depositor partial sequence | sequence record 86775 | insert sequence
CGTCAGATCCGCTAGCGCTACCGGTCGCCACCATGAACAGCCTGATCAAAGAAAACATGCGGATGAAGGT
GGTGCTGGAAGGCAGCGTGAACGGCCACCAGTTCAAGTGCACCGGCGAGGGCGAGGGCAACCCCTACATG
GGCACCCAGACCATGCGGATCAAAGTGATCGAGGGCGGACCTCTGCCCTTCGCCTTCGACATCCTGGCCA
CATCCTTCATGTACGGCAGCCGGACCTTCATCAAGTACCCCAAGGGCATCCCCGATTTCTTCAAGCAGAG
CTTCCCCGAGGGCTTCACCTGGGAGAGAGTGACCAGATACGAGGACGGCGGCGTGATCACCGTGATGCAG
GACACCAGCCTGGAAGATGGCTGCCTGGTGTACCATGCCCAGGTCAGGGGCGTGAATTTTCCCAGCAACG
GCGCCGTGATGCAGAAGAAAACCAAGGGCTGGGAGCCCAACACCGAGATGATGTACCCCGCTGACGGCGG
ACTGAGAGGCTACACCCACATGGCCCTGAAGGTGGACGGCGGAGGGCACCTGAGCTGCAGCTTCGTGACC
ACCTACCGATCCAAGAAAACCGTGGGCAACATCAAGATGCCCGGCATCCACGCCGTGGACCACCGGCTGG
AAAGGCTGGAAGAGTCCGACAACGAGATGTTCGTGGTGCAGCGGGAGCACGCCGTGGCCAAGTTCGCCGG
CCTGGGCGGAGGGTCCGGACTCAGATCTCGAGCTCAAGCTTCGATGGCGACTGCGACCCCCGTGCCGCCG
CGGATGGGCAGCCGCGCTGGCGGCCCCACCACGCCGCTGAGCCCCACGCGCCTGTCGCGGCTCCAGGAGA
AGGAGGAGCTGCGCGAGCTCAATGACCGGCTGGCGGTGTACATCGACAAGGTGCGCAGCCTGGAGACGGA
GAACAGCGCGCTGCAGCTGCAGGTGACGGAGCGCGAGGAGGTGCGCGGCCGTGAGCTCACCGGCCTCAAG
GCGCTCTACGAGACCGAGCTGGCCGACGCGCGACGCGCGCTCGACGACACGGCCCGCGAGCGCGCCAAGC
TGCAGATCGAGCTGGGCAAGTGCAAGGCGGAACACGACCAGCTGCTCCTCAACTATGCTAAGAAGGAATC
TGATCTTAATGGCGCCCAGATCAAGCTTCGAGAATATGAAGCAGCACTCAATTCGAAAGATGCAGCTCTT
GCTACTGCACTTGGTGACAAAAAAAGTTTAGAGGGAGATTTGGAGGATCTGAAGGATCAGATTGCCCAGT
TGGAAGCCTCCTTAGCTGCAGCCAAAAAACAGTTAGCAGATGAAACTTTACTTAAAGTAGATTTGGAGAA
TCGTTGTCAGAGCCTTACTGAGGACTTGGAGTTTCGCAAAAGCATGTATGAAGAGGAGATTAACGAGACC
AGAAGGAAGCATGAAACGCGCTTGGTAGAGGTGGATTCTGGGCGTCAAATTGAGTATGAGTACAAGCTGG
CGCAAGCCCTTCATGAGATGAGAGAGCAACATGATGCCCAAGTGAGGCTGTATAAGGAGGAGCTGGAGCA
GACTTACCATGCCAAACTTGAGAATGCCAGACTGTCATCAGAGATGAATACTTCTACTGTCAACAGTGCC
AGGGAAGAACTGATGGAAAGCCGCATGAGAATTGAGAGCCTTTCATCCCAGCTTTCTAATCTACAGAAAG
AGTCTAGAGCATGTTTGGAAAGGATTCAAGAATTAGAGGACTTGCTTGCTAAAGAAAAAGACAACTCTCG
TCGCATGCTGACAGACAAAGAGAGAGAGATGGCGGAAATAAGGGATCAAATGCAGCAACAGCTGAATGAC
TATGAACAGCTTCTTGATGTAAAGTTAGCCCTGGACATGGAAATCAGTGCTTACAGGAAACTCTTAGAAG
GCGAAGAAGAGAGGTTGAAGCTGTCTCCAAGCCCTTCTTCCCGTGTGACAGTATCCCGAGCATCCTCAAG
TCGTAGTGTACGTACAACTAGAGGAAAGCGGAAGAGGGTTGATGTGGAAGAATCAGAGGCGAGTAGTAGT
GTTAGCATCTCTCATTCCGCCTCAGCCACTGGAAATGTTTGCATCGAAGAAATTGATGTTGATGGGAAAT
TTATCCGCTTGAAGAACACTTCTGAACAGGATCAACCAATGGGAGGCTGGGAGATGATCAGAAAAATTGG
AGACACATCAGTCAGTTATAAATATACCTCAAGATATGTGCTGAAGGCAGGCCAGACTGTTACAATTTGG
GCTGCAAACGCTGGTGTCACAGCCAGCCCCCCAACTGACCTCATCTGGAAGAACCAGAACTCGTGGGGCA
CTGGCGAAGATGTGAAGGTTATATTGAAAAATTCTCAGGGAGAGGAGGTTGCTCAAAGAAGTACAGTCTT
TAAAACAACCATACCTGAAGAAGAGGAGGAGGAGGAAGAAGCAGCTGGAGTGGTTGTTGAGGAAGAACTT
TTCCACCAGCAGGGAACCCCAAGAGCATCCAATAGAAGCTGTGCAATTATGTAGGGATCCACCGGATCTA
GATAACTGATCATAATCAGCCATACCACATT
